>Addgene plasmid #235273 | EF1a-mRuby2-TS.FF6x1-bGH | addgene full sequence | sequence record 472777 | Addgene NGS Result
CGCTAGTAGACTGCAGGTGGGCCCGAGCTTAAGTAACTAACTAACAGGAAGAGTTTGTAGAAACGCAAAA
AGGCCATCCGTCAGGATGGCCTTCTGCTTAGTTTGATGCCTGGCAGTTTATGGCGGGCGTCCTGCCCGCC
ACCCTCCGGGCCGTTGCTTCACAACGTTCAAATCCGCTCCCGGCGGATTTGTCCTACTCAGGAGAGCGTT
CACCGACAAACAACAGATAAAACGAAAGGCCCAGTCTTCCGACTGAGCCTTTCGTTTTATTTGATGCCTG
GCAGTTCCCTACTCTCGCTTAGTAGTTAGACGTCCCCGAGATCCATGCTAGCGGTAATACGGTTATCCAC
AGAATCAGGGGATAACGCAGGAAAGAACATGTGAGCAAAAGGCCAGCAAAAGGCCAGGAACCGTAAAAAG
GCCGCGTTGCTGGCGTTTTTCCATAGGCTCCGCCCCCCTGACGAGCATCACAAAAATCGACGCTCAAGTC
AGAGGTGGCGAAACCCGACAGGACTATAAAGATACCAGGCGTTTCCCCCTGGAAGCTCCCTCGTGCGCTC
TCCTGTTCCGACCCTGCCGCTTACCGGATACCTGTCCGCCTTTCTCCCTTCGGGAAGCGTGGCGCTTTCT
CATAGCTCACGCTGTAGGTATCTCAGTTCGGTGTAGGTCGTTCGCTCCAAGCTGGGCTGTGTGCACGAAC
CCCCCGTTCAGCCCGACCGCTGCGCCTTATCCGGTAACTATCGTCTTGAGTCCAACCCGGTAAGACACGA
CTTATCGCCACTGGCAGCAGCCACTGGTAACAGGATTAGCAGAGCGAGGTATGTAGGCGGTGCTACAGAG
TTCTTGAAGTGGTGGCCTAACTACGGCTACACTAGAAGAACAGTATTTGGTATCTGCGCTCTGCTGAAGC
CAGTTACCTTCGGAAAAAGAGTTGGTAGCTCTTGATCCGGCAAACAAACCACCGCTGGTAGCGGTGGTTT
TTTTGTTTGCAAGCAGCAGATTACGCGCAGAAAAAAAGGATCTCAAGAAGATCCTTTGATCTTTTCTACG
GGGTCTGACGCTCAGTGGAACGGGGCCCAATCTGAATAATGTTACAACCAATTAACCAATTCTGATTAGA
AAAACTCATCGAGCATCAAATGAAACTGCAATTTATTCATATCAGGATTATCAATACCATATTTTTGAAA
AAGCCGTTTCTGTAATGAAGGAGAAAACTCACCGAGGCAGTTCCATAGGATGGCAAGATCCTGGTATCGG
TCTGCGATTCCGACTCGTCCAACATCAATACAACCTATTAATTTCCCCTCGTCAAAAATAAGGTTATCAA
GTGAGAAATCACCATGAGTGACGACTGAATCCGGTGAGAATGGCAAAAGTTTATGCATTTCTTTCCAGAC
TTGTTCAACAGGCCAGCCATTACGCTCGTCATCAAAATCACTCGCATCAACCAAACCGTTATTCATTCGT
GATTGCGCCTGAGCTAGACGAAATACGCGATCGCTGTTAAAAGGACAATTACAAACAGGAATCGAATGCA
ACCGGCGCAGGAACACTGCCAGCGCATCAACAATATTTTCACCTGAATCAGGATATTCTTCTAATACCTG
GAATGCTGTTTTTCCGGGGATCGCAGTGGTGAGTAACCATGCATCACCAGGAGTACGGATAAAATGCTTG
ATGGTCGGAAGAGGCATAAATTCCGTCAGCCAGTTTAGTCTGACCATCTCATCTGTAACATCATTGGCAA
CGCTACCTTTGCCATGTTTCAGAAACAACTCTGGCGCATCGGGCTTCCCATACAAGCGATAGATTGTCGC
ACCTGATTGCCCGACATTATCGCGAGCCCATTTATACCCATATAAATCAGCATCCATGTTGGAATTTAAT
CGCGGCCTCGACGTTTCCCGTTGAATATGGCTCATAACACCCCTTGTATTACTGTTTATGTAAGCAGACA
GTTTTATTGTTCATGATGATATATTTTTATCTTGTGCAATGTAACATCAGAGATTTTGAGACACGGGCAC
CTGCAGTCTTCGTACTGCTCCGGTGCCCGTCAGTGGGCAGAGCGCACATCGCCCACAGTCCCCGAGAAGT
TGGGGGGAGGGGTCGGCAATTGAACCGGTGCCTAGAGAAGGTGGCGCGGGGTAAACTGGGAAAGTGATGT
CGTGTACTGGCTCCGCCTTTTTCCCGAGGGTGGGGGAGAACCGTATATAAGTGCAGTAGTCGCCGTGAAC
GTTCTTTTTCGCAACGGGTTTGCCGCCAGAACACAGGTAAGTGCCGTGTGTGGTTCCCGCGGGCCTGGCC
TCTTTACGGGTTATGGCCCTTGCGTGCCTTGAATTACTTCCACGCCCCTGGCTGCAGTACGTGATTCTTG
ATCCCGAGCTTCGGGTTGGAAGTGGGTGGGAGAGTTCGAGGCCTTGCGCTTAAGGAGCCCCTTCGCCTCG
TGCTTGAGTTGAGGCCTGGCTTGGGCGCTGGGGCCGCCGCGTGCGAATCTGGTGGCACCTTCGCGCCTGT
CTCGCTGCTTTCGATAAGTCTCTAGCCATTTAAAATTTTTGATGACCTGCTGCGACGCTTTTTTTCTGGC
AAGATAGTCTTGTAAATGCGGGCCAAGATCTGCACACTGGTATTTCGGTTTTTGGGGCCGCGGGCGGCGA
CGGGGCCCGTGCGTCCCAGCGCACATGTTCGGCGAGGCGGGGCCTGCGAGCGCGGCCACCGAGAATCGGA
CGGGGGTAGTCTCAAGCTGGCCGGCCTGCTCTGGTGCCTGGCCTCGCGCCGCCGTGTATCGCCCCGCCCT
GGGCGGCAAGGCTGGCCCGGTCGGCACCAGTTGCGTGAGCGGAAAGATGGCCGCTTCCCGGCCCTGCTGC
AGGGAGCTCAAAATGGAGGACGCGGCGCTCGGGAGAGCGGGCGGGTGAGTCACCCACACAAAGGAAAAGG
GCCTTTCCGTCCTCAGCCGTCGCTTCATGTGACTCCACGGAGTACCGGGCGCCGTCCAGGCACCTCGATT
AGTTCTCGAGCTTTTGGAGTACGTCGTCTTTAGGTTGGGGGGAGGGGTTTTATGCGATGGAGTTTCCCCA
CACTGAGTGGGTGGAGACTGAAGTTAGGCCAGCTTGGCACTTGATGTAATTCTCCTTGGAATTTGCCCTT
TTTGAGTTTGGATCTTGGTTCATTCTCAAGCCTCAGACAGTGGTTCAAAGTTTTTTTCTTCCATTTCAGG
TGTCGTGAGAGCTCGTTTAGTGAACCGTCAGATCGCCTGGAGACGCCATCCACGCTGTAATGGCCACCAT
GGTGTCTAAGGGCGAAGAGCTGATCAAGGAAAATATGCGTATGAAGGTGGTCATGGAAGGTTCGGTCAAC
GGCCACCAATTCAAATGCACAGGTGAAGGAGAAGGCAATCCGTACATGGGAACTCAAACCATGAGGATCA
AAGTCATCGAGGGAGGACCCCTGCCATTTGCCTTTGACATTCTTGCCACGTCGTTCATGTATGGCAGCCG
TACTTTTATCAAGTACCCGAAAGGCATTCCTGATTTCTTTAAACAGTCCTTTCCTGAGGGTTTTACTTGG
GAAAGAGTTACGAGATACGAAGATGGTGGAGTCGTCACCGTCATGCAGGACACCAGCCTTGAGGATGGCT
GTCTCGTTTACCACGTCCAAGTCAGAGGGGTAAACTTTCCCTCCAATGGTCCCGTGATGCAGAAGAAGAC
CAAGGGTTGGGAGCCTAATACAGAGATGATGTATCCAGCAGATGGTGGTCTGAGGGGATACACTCATATG
GCACTGAAAGTTGATGGTGGTGGCCATCTGTCTTGCTCTTTCGTAACAACTTACAGGTCAAAAAAGACCG
TCGGGAACATCAAGATGCCCGGTATCCATGCCGTTGATCACCGCCTGGAAAGGTTAGAGGAAAGTGACAA
TGAAATGTTCGTAGTACAACGCGAACACGCAGTTGCCAAGTTCGCCGGGCTTGGTGGTGGGATGGACGAG
CTGTACAAGTAACAACAAGCTTGTGGAACCAAAGAGATTCCTCATAAACCTAGGAGGAGTTGCACCTGTG
CCTTCTAGTTGCCAGCCATCTGTTGTTTGCCCCTCCCCCGTGCCTTCCTTGACCCTGGAAGGTGCCACTC
CCACTGTCCTTTCCTAATAAAATGAGGAAATTGCATCGCATTGTCTGAGTAGGTGTCATTCTATTCTGGG
GGGTGGGGTGGGGCAGGACAGCAAGGGGGAGGATTGGGAAGACAATAGCAGGCATGCTGGGGATGCGGTG
GGCTCTATGG
Features (pLannotate 1.2.2; 10 found; start..end, strand, type, name):
     68..95      -  terminator     rrnB T2 terminator: transcription terminator T2 from the E. coli rrnB gene
    227..270     +  terminator     rrnB T1 terminator: Escherichia coli rrnB; transcription terminator T1 from the E. coli rrnB gene
    438..1026    -  rep_origin     ori: high-copy-number ColE1/pMB1/pBR322/pUC origin of replication
   1116..1925    -  CDS            KanR: aminoglycoside phosphotransferase; aph(3')-Ia; confers resistance to kanamycin in bacteria or G418 (Geneticin®) in eukaryotes
   2065..2276    +  promoter       EF-1α core promoter: core promoter for human elongation factor EF-1α
   2277..2390    +  intron         EF-1α intron A (fragment): intron upstream of the start codon of human EF-1α
   3016..3219    +  intron         EF-1α intron A: truncated intron upstream of the start codon of human EF-1α
   3228..3262    +  promoter       TRE3GV promoter (fragment): 3rd-generation Tet-responsive promoter that can be activated by binding of Tet-On® 3G, optimized for retroviral and lentiviral vectors
   3289..3999    +  CDS            mRuby2: mRuby2 is a basic (constitutively fluorescent) red fluorescent protein published in 2012, derived from Entacmaea quadricolor. It has moderate acid sensitivity.
   4056..4280    +  polyA_signal   bGH poly(A) signal: bovine growth hormone polyadenylation signal
