[The description below was written by a language model from this plasmid's Addgene catalogue record and pLannotate feature annotations shown in this document.]
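Description:
EF1a-mRuby2-TS.FF6x1-bGH is a small (about 4.3 kb) mammalian expression plasmid for synthetic biology work, assembled by Golden Gate cloning in the pShip.USI ("upstream inverted") backbone. In bacteria it is maintained through a high-copy ColE1/pUC-type origin and selected with kanamycin via an aph(3')-Ia resistance gene. Both elements are oriented opposite to the mammalian cassette, and rrnB T1 and T2 terminators help insulate the backbone from read-through transcription.

The payload is a single transcription unit. The human EF1a promoter, annotated as the core promoter followed by intron A segments, drives constitutive expression of mRuby2, a red fluorescent protein derived from Entacmaea quadricolor, and the transcript ends at a bovine growth hormone polyadenylation signal. The construct name and stated purpose indicate that one copy of a target site for the synthetic microRNA FF6 lies in the 3' UTR. The short gap between the mRuby2 coding sequence and the bGH signal would fit this, although the site itself is not annotated in the feature table. A 35-nt match to a TRE3GV promoter fragment just upstream of the coding sequence is probably a short shared leader or junction sequence, not a functional Tet-responsive element, since the record describes no inducible control.

The plasmid is the target-site-bearing output component of a dual-vector, microRNA-based incoherent feedforward loop (iFFL), in its open-loop configuration. In such designs the microRNA is supplied from a separate vector, so mRuby2 fluorescence reports how knockdown through the 3' target site affects expression. This serves as a reference for circuits intended to control transgene dosage in mammalian cells.
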