Addgene plasmid #235273: EF1a-mRuby2-TS.FF6x1-bGH
Purpose: 3' microRNA target site expression for dual-vector iFFL circuit (open-loop)
Depositing lab: Kate Galloway. Depositing organization: Massachusetts Institute of Technology. Publication: Model-guided design of microRNA-based gene circuits supports precise dosage of transgenic cargoes into diverse primary cells. Love KS, Johnstone CP, Peterman EL, Gaglione S, Birnbaum ME, Galloway KE. Cell Syst. 2025 Apr 22:101269. doi: 10.1016/j.cels.2025.101269. PubMed 40300600.
Backbone
  Vector backbone: pShip.USI (upstream inverted)
  Backbone manufacturer: Galloway lab
  Backbone size w/o insert (bp): 2046
  Vector type: Mammalian Expression, Synthetic Biology
Growth in bacteria
  Bacterial resistance: Kanamycin, 50 μg/mL
  Growth temperature: 30°C
  Growth strain: NEB Stable
  Copy number: High Copy
Gene/Insert
  Gene/Insert name: mRuby2
  Species: Entacmaea quadricolor
  Insert size (bp): 711
  Promoter: EF1a (human EF1a)
  Cloning method: Golden Gate
  Sequencing primers: 5′ CATCAGAGATTTTGAGACAC; 3′ gcgtttctacaaactcttcc
Resource information
  A portion of this plasmid was derived from a plasmid made by: Addgene #90236
Terms and licenses: Academic/Nonprofit Terms; Industry Terms: Not Available to Industry
Depositor comments: Alt name: pKG3129 ; Please visit https://doi.org/10.1101/2024.06.25.600629 for bioRxiv preprint.
How to cite: EF1a-mRuby2-TS.FF6x1-bGH was a gift from Kate Galloway (Addgene plasmid # 235273 ; http://n2t.net/addgene:235273 ; RRID:Addgene_235273)
