>Addgene plasmid #235273 | EF1a-mRuby2-TS.FF6x1-bGH | depositor partial sequence | sequence record 463170 | mRuby2
ATGGTGTCTAAGGGCGAAGAGCTGATCAAGGAAAATATGCGTATGAAGGTGGTCATGGAAGGTTCGGTCA
ACGGCCACCAATTCAAATGCACAGGTGAAGGAGAAGGCAATCCGTACATGGGAACTCAAACCATGAGGAT
CAAAGTCATCGAGGGAGGACCCCTGCCATTTGCCTTTGACATTCTTGCCACGTCGTTCATGTATGGCAGC
CGTACTTTTATCAAGTACCCGAAAGGCATTCCTGATTTCTTTAAACAGTCCTTTCCTGAGGGTTTTACTT
GGGAAAGAGTTACGAGATACGAAGATGGTGGAGTCGTCACCGTCATGCAGGACACCAGCCTTGAGGATGG
CTGTCTCGTTTACCACGTCCAAGTCAGAGGGGTAAACTTTCCCTCCAATGGTCCCGTGATGCAGAAGAAG
ACCAAGGGTTGGGAGCCTAATACAGAGATGATGTATCCAGCAGATGGTGGTCTGAGGGGATACACTCATA
TGGCACTGAAAGTTGATGGTGGTGGCCATCTGTCTTGCTCTTTCGTAACAACTTACAGGTCAAAAAAGAC
CGTCGGGAACATCAAGATGCCCGGTATCCATGCCGTTGATCACCGCCTGGAAAGGTTAGAGGAAAGTGAC
AATGAAATGTTCGTAGTACAACGCGAACACGCAGTTGCCAAGTTCGCCGGGCTTGGTGGTGGGATGGACG
AGCTGTACAAG
